Addgene plasmid #63973: pST50Trc3-STRDHFR
Purpose: (Empty Backbone) Position 3 transfer plasmid for pST44 polycistronic plasmid suite; N-term non-cleavable single tag; contains DHFR gene in BamHI-NgoMIV cassette as positive control
Depositing lab: Song Tan. Depositing organization: Pennsylvania State University. Publication: The pST44 polycistronic expression system for producing protein complexes in Escherichia coli. Tan S, Kern RC, Selleck W. Protein Expr Purif. 2005 Apr;40(2):385-95. 10.1016/j.pep.2004.12.002 PubMed 15766881.
Backbone
  Vector backbone: pST50Trc
  Vector type: Bacterial Expression
  Tag / fusion protein: Strep II (STR) (N terminal on backbone)
Growth in bacteria
  Bacterial resistance: Ampicillin, 100 μg/mL
  Growth temperature: 37°C
  Growth strain: DH5alpha
  Copy number: Unknown
Gene/Insert
  Gene/Insert name: None
  Tag / fusion protein: Strep II (STR) (N terminal on backbone)
Terms and licenses: Academic/Nonprofit Terms; Industry Terms: Not Available to Industry
Depositor comments: Replace DHFR with GOI using BamHI/NgoMIV; Clone out cassette using SacI/KpnI
How to cite: pST50Trc3-STRDHFR was a gift from Song Tan (Addgene plasmid # 63973 ; http://n2t.net/addgene:63973 ; RRID:Addgene_63973)
