[The description below was written by a language model from this plasmid's Addgene catalogue record and pLannotate feature annotations shown in this document.]
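Description:
pST50Trc3-STRDHFR is a small (about 3.3 kb) bacterial expression plasmid on the pST50Trc backbone that serves as the position 3 transfer vector for the pST44 polycistronic system, a plasmid suite designed for co-expressing the subunits of protein complexes in Escherichia coli. It is catalogued as an empty backbone. It is maintained through a ColE1/pMB1-type origin, accompanied here by the pBR322 bom region and the rop gene, which normally moderates copy number; the record itself lists copy number as unknown. Selection is by ampicillin, provided by the TEM beta-lactamase gene (bla) under its own promoter and followed by an fd terminator.

The expression unit is a translation cassette driven by a T7 promoter and the efficient ribosome binding site from phage T7 gene 10, closed by a T7 terminator, so expression requires a host supplying T7 RNA polymerase. Downstream of the RBS sits an N-terminal Strep-tag II, described as a non-cleavable single tag, which allows affinity capture on Strep-Tactin. It is followed by E. coli dihydrofolate reductase (folA/DHFR), which occupies a BamHI–NgoMIV cassette as a positive control and placeholder. Short annotated fragments, such as the T7 gene 10B-derived hit just before the terminator and the mbeC fragment, are probably residual backbone sequence rather than functional elements.

In use, DHFR is replaced with a gene of interest through BamHI and NgoMIV, giving a Strep-tagged product that can be tested for expression on its own. The complete cassette is then excised with SacI and KpnI for transfer to the third position of a pST44 polycistronic plasmid.
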