Features (pLannotate 1.2.2; 13 found; start..end, strand, type, name):
     27..45      +  promoter       T7 promoter: promoter for bacteriophage T7 RNA polymerase
     89..111     +  RBS            RBS: efficient ribosome binding site from bacteriophage T7 gene 10 (Olins and Rangwala, 1989)
    128..147     +  CDS            Strep-Tag II (fragment): peptide that binds Strep-Tactin®, an engineered form of streptavidin
    158..631     +  CDS            folA: DYR_ECOLI - Also known as tmrA. Experimental evidence at protein level: Swiss-Prot protein existence level 1. Key enzyme in folate metabolism. Catalyzes an essential reaction for de novo glycine and purine synthesis, and for DNA precursor synthesis. From Escherichia coli (strain K12).
    672..721     +  CDS            SET1 (fragment): solubility-enhancement tag derived from T7 phage gene 10B
    729..776     +  terminator     T7 terminator: transcription terminator for bacteriophage T7 RNA polymerase
    841..932     +  promoter       AmpR promoter: bla
    933..1790    +  CDS            bla: BLAT_ECOLX - Experimental evidence at protein level: Swiss-Prot protein existence level 1. TEM-type are the most prevalent beta-lactamases in enterobacteria; they hydrolyze the beta-lactam bond in susceptible beta-lactam antibiotics, thus conferring resistance to penicillins and cephalosporins. TEM-3 and TEM-4 are capable of hydrolyzing cefotaxime and ceftazidime. TEM-5 is capable of hydrolyzing ceftazidime. TEM-6 is capable of hydrolyzing ceftazidime and aztreonam. TEM-8/CAZ-2, TEM- 16/CAZ-7 and TEM-24/CAZ-6 are markedly active against ceftazidime. IRT- 4 shows resistance to beta-lactamase in
   1797..1836    +  terminator     fd terminator: central terminator from bacteriophage fd (Otsuka and Kunisawa, 1982)
   1867..2455    +  rep_origin     ori: high-copy-number ColE1/pMB1/pBR322/pUC origin of replication
   2641..2780    -  misc_feature   bom: basis of mobility region from pBR322
   2882..3073    -  CDS            rop: Rop protein, which maintains plasmids at low copy number; rop
   3113..3223    +  CDS            mbeC (fragment): MBEC_ECOLX - Experimental evidence at protein level: Swiss-Prot protein existence level 1. Required for efficient mobilization of ColE1 plasmid and is thus essential to promote the specific transfer of the plasmid during conjugation. Probably functions by inducing DNA bending, helping the MbeA relaxase to melt the DNA around the nic site and cleave the phosphodiester bond. Binds specifically double-stranded DNA (dsDNA) containing the ColE1 oriT but does not recognize the inverted repeat (IR). From Escherichia coli.
>Addgene plasmid #63973 | pST50Trc3-STRDHFR | depositor full sequence | sequence record 177379 | Full Sequence
GGCACCATGCATCGATCCCGCGAAATTAATACGACTCACTATAGGGAGACCACAACGGTTTCCCTCCGGC
TCCGGAGAGCTCAATAATTTTGTTTAACTTTAAGAAGGAGATATACATATGGCAAGCTGGAGCCACCCGC
AGTTCGAGAAAGGATCCATCAGTCTGATTGCGGCGCTAGCGGTAGATCGCGTTATCGGCATGGAAAACGC
CATGCCATGGAACCTGCCTGCCGATCTCGCCTGGTTTAAACGCAACACCTTAAATAAACCCGTGATTATG
GGGCGCCATACCTGGGAATCAATCGGTAGGCCTTTGCCCGGCCGCAAAAATATTATCCTCAGCAGTCAAC
CCGGGACCGATGATCGGGTTACCTGGGTTAAATCGGTCGACGAAGCCATCGCGGCGTGTGGTGACGTACC
AGAAATCATGGTGATTGGCGGCGGACGCGTTTATGAACAGTTCTTGCCAAAAGCGCAAAAACTGTATCTG
ACGCATATCGATGCAGAAGTGGAAGGCGACACCCATTTTCCGGATTACGAGCCGGATGACTGGGAATCGG
TATTCAGCGAATTCCACGATGCTGATGCGCAGAACTCGCATAGCTATTGTTTCGAAATCCTCGAGCGTCG
TGCCGGCTAATGTACAGGTACCACGCGTGCGCGCTGATCCGGCTGCTAACAAAGCCCGAAAGGAAGCTGA
GTTGGCTGCTGCCACCGCTGAGCAATAACTAGCATAACCCCTTGGGGCCTCTAAACGGGTCTTGAGGGGT
TTTTTGCTGAAAGGAGGAACTATATCGGGATTAGCCCGCCTAATGAGCGGGCTTTTTTTTAATTCCCCTA
TTTGTTTATTTTTCTAAATACATTCAAATATGTATCCGCTCATGAGACAATAACCCTGATAAATGCTTCA
ATAATATTGAAAAAGGAAGAGTATGAGTATTCAACATTTCCGTGTCGCCCTTATTCCCTTTTTTGCGGCA
TTTTGCCTTCCTGTTTTTGCTCACCCAGAAACGCTCGTGAAAGTAAAAGACGCAGAGGACCAATTGGGGG
CACGAGTGGGATACATAGAACTGGACTTGAATAGCGGTAAAATCCTTGAGAGTTTTCGCCCTGAAGAGCG
TTTTCCAATGATGAGCACTTTCAAAGTTCTGCTATGTGGAGCAGTATTATCCCGTGTAGATGCGGGGCAA
GAGCAACTCGGACGACGAATACACTATTCGCAGAATGACTTGGTTGAATACTCCCCAGTGACAGAAAAGC
ACCTTACGGACGGAATGACGGTAAGAGAATTATGTAGTGCCGCCATAACGATGAGTGATAACACTGCGGC
GAACTTACTTCTGACAACCATCGGTGGACCGAAGGAATTAACCGCTTTTTTGCACAATATGGGAGACCAT
GTAACTCGCCTTGACCGTTGGGAACCAGAACTGAATGAAGCCATACCAAACGACGAGCGAGACACCACAA
TGCCTGCGGCAATGGCAACAACATTACGCAAACTATTAACTGGCGAACTACTTACTCTGGCTTCACGGCA
ACAATTAATAGACTGGCTTGAAGCGGATAAAGTTGCAGGACCACTACTGCGTTCGGCACTTCCTGCTGGC
TGGTTTATTGCTGATAAATCTGGGGCAGGAGAGCGTGGTTCACGGGGTATCATTGCCGCACTTGGACCAG
ATGGTAAGCCTTCCCGTATCGTAGTTATCTACACGACGGGTAGTCAGGCAACTATGGACGAACGAAATAG
ACAGATTGCTGAAATAGGGGCTTCACTGATTAAGCATTGGTAAACCGATACAATTAAAGGCTCCTTTTGG
AGCCTTTTTTTTTGGACGGACCGGTAGAAAAGATCAAAGGATCTTCTTGAGATCCTTTTTTTCTGCGCGT
AATCTGCTGCTTGCAAACAAAAAAACCACCGCTACCAGCGGTGGTTTGTTTGCCGGATCAAGAGCTACCA
ACTCTTTTTCCGAAGGTAACTGGCTTCAGCAGAGCGCAGATACCAAATACTGTCCTTCTAGTGTAGCCGT
AGTTAGGCCACCACTTCAAGAACTCTGTAGCACCGCCTACATACCTCGCTCTGCTAATCCTGTTACCAGT
GGCTGCTGCCAGTGGCGATAAGTCGTGTCTTACCGGGTTGGACTCAAGACGATAGTTACCGGATAAGGCG
CAGCGGTCGGGCTGAACGGGGGGTTCGTGCACACAGCCCAGCTTGGAGCGAACGACCTACACCGAACTGA
GATACCTACAGCGTGAGCTATGAGAAAGCGCCACGCTTCCCGAAGGGAGAAAGGCGGACAGGTATCCGGT
AAGCGGCAGGGTCGGAACAGGAGAGCGCACGAGGGAGCTTCCAGGGGGAAACGCCTGGTATCTTTATAGT
CCTGTCGGGTTTCGCCACCTCTGACTTGAGCGTCGATTTTTGTGATGCTCGTCAGGGGGGCGGAGCCTAT
GGAAAAACGCCAGCAACGCGGCCTTTTTACGGTTCCTGGCCTTTTGCTGGCCTTTTGCTCACATGTTCTT
TCCTGCGTTATCCCCTGATTCTGTGGATAACCGTATTACCGCCTTTGAGTGAGCTGATACCGCTCGCCGC
AGCCGAACGACCGAGCGCAGCGAGTCAGTGAGCGAGGAAGCGGAAGAGCGCCTGATGCGGTATTTTCTCC
TTACGCATCTGTGCGGTATTTCACACCGCAATGGTGCACTCTCAGTACAATCTGCTCTGATGCCGCATAG
TTAAGCCAGTATACACTCCGCTATCGCTACGTGACTGGGTCATGGCTGCGCCCCGACACCCGCCAACACC
CGCTGACGCGCCCTGACGGGCTTGTCTGCTCCCGGCATCCGCTTACAGACAAGCTGTGACCGTCTCCGGG
AGCTGCATGTGTCAGAGGTTTTCACCGTCATCACCGAAACGCGCGAGGCAGCTGCGGTAAAGCTCATCAG
CGTGGTCGTGAAGCGATTCACAGATGTCTGCCTGTTCATCCGCGTCCAGCTCGTTGAGTTTCTCCAGAAG
CGTTAATGTCTGGCTTCTGATAAAGCGGGCCATGTTAAGGGCGGTTTTTTCCTGTTTGGTCACTGATGCC
TCCGTGTAAGGGGGATTTCTGTTCATGGGGTAATGATACCGATGAAACGAGAGAGGATGCTCACGATACG
GGTTACTGATGATGAACATGCCCGGTTACTGGAACGTTGTGAGGGTAAACAACTGGCGGTATGGATGCGG
CGGGACCAGAGAAAAATCACTCAGGGTCAATGCCAGCGCTTCGTTAATACAGATGTAGGTGTT
