>Addgene plasmid #63973 | pST50Trc3-STRDHFR | addgene partial sequence | sequence record 133027 | T7term 5'-GCTAGTTATTGCTCAGCGG-3'
GCAGCCGGATCAGCGCGCACGCGTGGTACCTGTACATTAGCCGGCACGACGCTCGAGGATTTCGAAACAA
TAGCTATGCGAGTTCTGCGCATCAGCATCGTGGAATTCGCTGAATACCGATTCCCAGTCATCCGGCTCGT
AATCCGGAAAATGGGTGTCGCCTTCCACTTCTGCATCGATATGCGTCAGATACAGTTTTTGCGCTTTTGG
CAAGAACTGTTCATAAACGCGTCCGCCGCCAATCACCATGATTTCTGGTACGTCACCACACGCCGCGATG
GCTTCGTCGACCGATTTAACCCAGGTAACCCGATCATCGGTCCCGGGTTGACTGCTGAGGATAATATTTT
TGCGGCCGGGCAAAGGCCTACCGATTGATTCCCAGGTATGGCGCCCCATAATCACGGGTTTATTTAAGGT
GTTGCGTTTAAACCAGGCGAGATCGGCAGGCAGGTTCCATGGCATGGCGTTTTCCATGCCGATAACGCGA
TCTACCGCTAGCGCCGCAATCAGACTGATGGATCCTTTCTCGAACTGCGGGTGGCTCCAGCTTGCCATAT
GTATATCTCCTTCTTAAAGTTAAACAAAATTATTGAGCTCTCCGGAGCCGGAGGGAAACCGTTGTGGTCT
CCCTATAGTGAGTCGTATTAATTTCGCGGGATCGATGCATGGTGCCAACACCTACATCTGTATTAACGAA
GCGCTGGCATTGACCCTGAGTGATTTTTCTCTGGTCCCGCCGCATCCATACCGCCAGTTGTTTACCCTCA
CAACGTTCCAGTAACCGGGCATGTTCATCATCAGTAACCCGTATCGTGAGCATCCTCTCTCGTTTCATCG
GTATCATTACCCCATGA
